>Addgene plasmid #81806 | pDONR223_C20orf72_WT | addgene full sequence | sequence record 169221 | Addgene NGS Result
CTTTCCTGCGTTATCCCCTGATTCTGTGGATAACCGTATTACCGCCTTTGAGTGAGCTGATACCGCTCGC
CGCAGCCGAACGACCGAGCGCAGCGAGTCAGTGAGCGAGGAAGCGGAAGAGCGCCCAATACGCAAACCGC
CTCTCCCCGCGCGTTGGCCGATTCATTAATGCAGCTGGCACGACAGGTTTCCCGACTGGAAAGCGGGCAG
TGAGCGCAACGCAATTAATACGCGTACCGCTAGCCAGGAAGAGTTTGTAGAAACGCAAAAAGGCCATCCG
TCAGGATGGCCTTCTGCTTAGTTTGATGCCTGGCAGTTTATGGCGGGCGTCCTGCCCGCCACCCTCCGGG
CCGTTGCTTCACAACGTTCAAATCCGCTCCCGGCGGATTTGTCCTACTCAGGAGAGCGTTCACCGACAAA
CAACAGATAAAACGAAAGGCCCAGTCTTCCGACTGAGCCTTTCGTTTTATTTGATGCCTGGCAGTTCCCT
ACTCTCGCGTTAACGCTAGCATGGATGTTTTCCCAGTCACGACGTTGTAAAACGACGGCCAGTCTTAAGC
TCGGGCCCCAAATAATGATTTTATTTTGACTGATAGTGACCTGTTCGTTGCAACAAATTGATGAGCAATG
CTTTTTTATAATGCCAACTTTGTACAAAAAAGTTGGCACCATGAAGATGAAGTTATTTCAGACCATTTGC
AGGCAGCTCAGGAGTTCAAAGTTTTCTGTGGAATCAGCTGCCCTTGTGGCTTTCTCTACTTCCTCTTACT
CATGTGGCCGGAAGAAAAAAGTGAACCCATATGAAGAAGTGGACCAAGAAAAATACTCTAATTTAGTTCA
GTCTGTCTTGTCATCCAGAGGCGTCGCCCAGACCCCGGGATCGGTGGAGGAAGATGCTTTGCTCTGTGGA
CCCGTGAGCAAGCATAAGCTGCCAAACCAAGGTGAGGACAGACGAGTGCCACAAAACTGGTTTCCTATCT
TCAATCCAGAGAGAAGTGATAAACCAAATGCAAGTGATCCTTCAGTTCCTTTGAAAATCCCCTTGCAAAG
GAATGTGATACCAAGTGTGACCCGAGTCCTTCAGCAGACCATGACAAAACAACAGGTTTTCTTGTTGGAG
AGGTGGAAACAGCGGATGATTCTGGAACTGGGAGAAGATGGCTTTAAAGAATACACTTCAAACGTCTTTT
TACAAGGGAAACGGTTCCACGAAGCCTTGGAAAGCATACTTTCACCCCAGGAAACCTTAAAAGAGAGAGA
TGAAAATCTCCTCAAGTCTGGTTACATTGAAAGTGTCCAGCATATTCTGAAAGATGTCAGTGGAGTGCGA
GCTCTTGAAAGTGCTGTTCAACATGAAACCTTAAACTATATAGGTCTGCTGGACTGTGTGGCTGAGTATC
AGGGCAAGCTCTGTGTGATTGATTGGAAGACATCAGAGAAACCAAAGCCTTTTATTCAAAGTACATTTGA
CAACCCACTGCAAGTTGTGGCATACATGGGTGCCATGAACCATGATACCAACTACAGCTTTCAGGTTCAA
TGTGGCTTAATTGTGGTGGCCTACAAAGATGGATCACCTGCCCACCCACATTTCATGGATGCAGAGCTCT
GTTCCCAGTACTGGACCAAGTGGCTTCTTCGACTAGAAGAATATACGGAAAAGAAAAAGAACCAGAATAT
TCAGAAACCAGAATATTCAGAATGATTGCCAACTTTCTTGTACAAAGTTGGCATTATAAGAAAGCATTGC
TTATCAATTTGTTGCAACGAACAGGTCACTATCAGTCAAAATAAAATCATTATTTGCCATCCAGCTGATA
TCCCCTATAGTGAGTCGTATTACATGGTCATAGCTGTTTCCTGGCAGCTCTGGCCCGTGTCTCAAAATCT
CTGATGTTACATTGCACAAGATAAAAATATATCATCATGCCTCCTCTAGACCAGCCAGGACAGAAATGCC
TCGACTTCGCTGCTACCCAAGGTTGCCGGGTGACGCACACCGTGGAAACGGATGAAGGCACGAACCCAGT
GGACATAAGCCTGTTCGGTTCGTAAGCTGTAATGCAAGTAGCGTATGCGCTCACGCAACTGGTCCAGAAC
CTTGACCGAACGCAGCGGTGGTAACGGCGCAGTGGCGGTTTTCATGGCTTGTTATGACTGTTTTTTTGGG
GTACAGTCTATGCCTCGGGCATCCAAGCAGCAAGCGCGTTACGCCGTGGGTCGATGTTTGATGTTATGGA
GCAGCAACGATGTTACGCAGCAGGGCAGTCGCCCTAAAACAAAGTTAAACATTATGAGGGAAGCGGTGAT
CGCCGAAGTATCGACTCAACTATCAGAGGTAGTTGGCGTCATCGAGCGCCATCTCGAACCGACGTTGCTG
GCCGTACATTTGTACGGCTCCGCAGTGGATGGCGGCCTGAAGCCACACAGTGATATTGATTTGCTGGTTA
CGGTGACCGTAAGGCTTGATGAAACAACGCGGCGAGCTTTGATCAACGACCTTTTGGAAACTTCGGCTTC
CCCTGGAGAGAGCGAGATTCTCCGCGCTGTAGAAGTCACCATTGTTGTGCACGACGACATCATTCCGTGG
CGTTATCCAGCTAAGCGCGAACTGCAATTTGGAGAATGGCAGCGCAATGACATTCTTGCAGGTATCTTCG
AGCCAGCCACGATCGACATTGATCTGGCTATCTTGCTGACAAAAGCAAGAGAACATAGCGTTGCCTTGGT
AGGTCCAGCGGCGGAGGAACTCTTTGATCCGGTTCCTGAACAGGATCTATTTGAGGCGCTAAATGAAACC
TTAACGCTATGGAACTCGCCGCCCGACTGGGCTGGCGATGAGCGAAATGTAGTGCTTACGTTGTCCCGCA
TTTGGTACAGCGCAGTAACCGGCAAAATCGCGCCGAAGGATGTCGCTGCCGACTGGGCAATGGAGCGCCT
GCCGGCCCAGTATCAGCCCGTCATACTTGAAGCTAGACAGGCTTATCTTGGACAAGAAGAAGATCGCTTG
GCCTCGCGCGCAGATCAGTTGGAAGAATTTGTCCACTACGTGAAAGGCGAGATCACCAAGGTAGTCGGCA
AATAACCCTCGAGCCACCCATGACCAAAATCCCTTAACGTGAGTTACGCGTCGTTCCACTGAGCGTCAGA
CCCCGTAGAAAAGATCAAAGGATCTTCTTGAGATCCTTTTTTTCTGCGCGTAATCTGCTGCTTGCAAACA
AAAAAACCACCGCTACCAGCGGTGGTTTGTTTGCCGGATCAAGAGCTACCAACTCTTTTTCCGAAGGTAA
CTGGCTTCAGCAGAGCGCAGATACCAAATACTGTTCTTCTAGTGTAGCCGTAGTTAGGCCACCACTTCAA
GAACTCTGTAGCACCGCCTACATACCTCGCTCTGCTAATCCTGTTACCAGTGGCTGCTGCCAGTGGCGAT
AAGTCGTGTCTTACCGGGTTGGACTCAAGACGATAGTTACCGGATAAGGCGCAGCGGTCGGGCTGAACGG
GGGGTTCGTGCACACAGCCCAGCTTGGAGCGAACGACCTACACCGAACTGAGATACCTACAGCGTGAGCT
ATGAGAAAGCGCCACGCTTCCCGAAGGGAGAAAGGCGGACAGGTATCCGGTAAGCGGCAGGGTCGGAACA
GGAGAGCGCACGAGGGAGCTTCCAGGGGGAAACGCCTGGTATCTTTATAGTCCTGTCGGGTTTCGCCACC
TCTGACTTGAGCGTCGATTTTTGTGATGCTCGTCAGGGGGGCGGAGCCTATGGAAAAACGCCAGCAACGC
GGCCTTTTTACGGTTCCTGGCCTTTTGCTGGCCTTTTGCTCACATGTT
Features (pLannotate 1.2.2; 12 found; start..end, strand, type, name):
    121..213     +  CDS            lacI (fragment): lac repressor; lacI; The lac repressor binds to the lac operator to inhibit transcription in E. coli. This inhibition can be relieved by adding lactose or isopropyl-β-D-thiogalactopyranoside (IPTG).
    268..295     -  terminator     rrnB T2 terminator: transcription terminator T2 from the E. coli rrnB gene
    427..470     +  terminator     rrnB T1 terminator: Escherichia coli rrnB; transcription terminator T1 from the E. coli rrnB gene
    517..553     -  CDS            lacZα (fragment): LacZα fragment of β-galactosidase; lacZ fragment
    570..665     +  protein_bind   attL3: mutant version of attL; recombination site for the Gateway® LR reaction LR Clonase™
    671..1702    +  CDS            MGME1: MGME1_HUMAN - Also known as C20orf72, DDK1. Experimental evidence at protein level: Swiss-Prot protein existence level 1. Metal-dependent single-stranded DNA (ssDNA) exonuclease involved in mitochondrial genome maintenance. Has preference for 5'-3' exonuclease activity but is also capable of endoduclease activity on linear substrates. Necessary for maintenance of proper 7S DNA levels. Probably involved in mitochondrial DNA (mtDNA) repair, possibly via the processing of displaced DNA containing Okazaki fragments during RNA- primed DNA synthesis on the lagging strand or via processing of DNA fla
   1710..1805    -  protein_bind   attL3: mutant version of attL; recombination site for the Gateway® LR reaction LR Clonase™
   1824..1842    -  promoter       T7 promoter: promoter for bacteriophage T7 RNA polymerase
   2032..2055    +  promoter       Pc promoter (fragment): intI1 (promoter lies within the coding sequence); class 1 integron promoter
   2231..2287    +  CDS            GmR (fragment): gentamycin acetyltransferase; aacC1; confers resistance to gentamycin
   2294..3085    +  CDS            SmR: aminoglycoside adenylyltransferase (Murphy, 1985); aadA; confers resistance to spectinomycin and streptomycin
   3178..3766    +  rep_origin     ori: high-copy-number ColE1/pMB1/pBR322/pUC origin of replication
