[The description below was written by a language model from this plasmid's Addgene catalogue record and pLannotate feature annotations shown in this document.]
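Description:
pDONR223_C20orf72_WT is a Gateway entry clone built on the Invitrogen pDONR223 backbone, carrying the wild-type human open reading frame for C20orf72, now known as MGME1. It is a bacterial propagation and shuttle plasmid rather than an expression vector. It replicates in E. coli from a high-copy ColE1/pUC-type origin and is selected with spectinomycin through the aadA (SmR) aminoglycoside adenylyltransferase gene. That gene sits downstream of a fragment of a class 1 integron Pc promoter and a remnant of a gentamicin resistance gene. The sequenced plasmid is 3,828 nt.

The MGME1 coding sequence encodes a metal-dependent single-stranded DNA exonuclease involved in mitochondrial genome maintenance. It is flanked on both sides by attL recombination sites, which the automated annotation labels as attL3 on each side. These sites allow the ORF to be transferred by an LR Clonase reaction into any compatible Gateway destination vector. The record lists no promoter for the insert, so expression depends on the regulatory elements and tags of the chosen destination vector. The clone is in the "closed" configuration, with a stop codon immediately after the ORF, so it suits native or N-terminally tagged expression but not C-terminal fusions. rrnB T1 and T2 terminators upstream of the cassette insulate the insert from read-through transcription. A T7 promoter lies just beyond the downstream attL site, facing back toward the insert, and short lacI and lacZα fragments are backbone remnants. M13 primer sites are used for sequence verification.

The plasmid belongs to the Target Accelerator Plasmid Collection, which was assembled for systematic functional testing of cancer-associated alleles. As the WT clone, it presumably provides the reference allele for comparison with variant forms of the gene.
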