Addgene plasmid #81806: pDONR223_C20orf72_WT
Purpose: Gateway Donor vector containing C20ORF72 , part of the Target Accelerator Plasmid Collection.
Depositing lab: Jesse Boehm & William Hahn & David Root. Depositing organization: Broad Institute. Publication: Systematic Functional Interrogation of Rare Cancer Variants Identifies Oncogenic Alleles. Kim E, Ilic N, Shrestha Y, Zou L, Kamburov A, Zhu C, Yang X, Lubonja R, Tran N, Nguyen C, Lawrence MS, Piccioni F, Bagul M, Doench JG, Chouinard CR, Wu X, Hogstrom L, Natoli T, Tamayo P, Horn H, Corsello SM, Lage K, Root DE, Subramanian A, Golub TR, Getz G, Boehm JS, Hahn WC. Cancer Discov. 2016 Jul;6(7):714-26. doi: 10.1158/2159-8290.CD-16-0160. Epub 2016 May 4. PubMed 27147599.
Backbone
  Vector backbone: pDONR223
  Backbone manufacturer: Invitrogen
  Backbone size w/o insert (bp): 2790
  Vector type: Gateway Entry vector
Growth in bacteria
  Bacterial resistance: Spectinomycin, 50 μg/mL
  Growth temperature: 37°C
  Growth strain: DH5alpha
  Copy number: High Copy
Gene/Insert
  Gene/Insert name: C20orf72 (alt name: NM_052865.3, MGME1)
  Species: H. sapiens (human)
  Mutation: WT
  Entrez Gene: MGME1 (a.k.a. C20orf72, DDK1, MTDPS11, bA504H3.4)
  Promoter: None
  Cloning method: Gateway Cloning
  Sequencing primers: 5′ M13pUC-fwd; 3′ M13-Rev
Terms and licenses: Academic/Nonprofit Terms; Industry Terms: Not Available to Industry
Depositor comments: Closed state: stop codon immediately follows insert
How to cite: pDONR223_C20orf72_WT was a gift from Jesse Boehm & William Hahn & David Root (Addgene plasmid # 81806 ; http://n2t.net/addgene:81806 ; RRID:Addgene_81806)
