>Addgene plasmid #81806 | pDONR223_C20orf72_WT | depositor partial sequence | sequence record 155125 | Insert sequence
ATGAAGATGAAGTTATTTCAGACCATTTGCAGGCAGCTCAGGAGTTCAAAGTTTTCTGTGGAATCAGCTG
CCCTTGTGGCTTTCTCTACTTCCTCTTACTCATGTGGCCGGAAGAAAAAAGTGAACCCATATGAAGAAGT
GGACCAAGAAAAATACTCTAATTTAGTTCAGTCTGTCTTGTCATCCAGAGGCGTCGCCCAGACCCCGGGA
TCGGTGGAGGAAGATGCTTTGCTCTGTGGACCCGTGAGCAAGCATAAGCTGCCAAACCAAGGTGAGGACA
GACGAGTGCCACAAAACTGGTTTCCTATCTTCAATCCAGAGAGAAGTGATAAACCAAATGCAAGTGATCC
TTCAGTTCCTTTGAAAATCCCCTTGCAAAGGAATGTGATACCAAGTGTGACCCGAGTCCTTCAGCAGACC
ATGACAAAACAACAGGTTTTCTTGTTGGAGAGGTGGAAACAGCGGATGATTCTGGAACTGGGAGAAGATG
GCTTTAAAGAATACACTTCAAACGTCTTTTTACAAGGGAAACGGTTCCACGAAGCCTTGGAAAGCATACT
TTCACCCCAGGAAACCTTAAAAGAGAGAGATGAAAATCTCCTCAAGTCTGGTTACATTGAAAGTGTCCAG
CATATTCTGAAAGATGTCAGTGGAGTGCGAGCTCTTGAAAGTGCTGTTCAACATGAAACCTTAAACTATA
TAGGTCTGCTGGACTGTGTGGCTGAGTATCAGGGCAAGCTCTGTGTGATTGATTGGAAGACATCAGAGAA
ACCAAAGCCTTTTATTCAAAGTACATTTGACAACCCACTGCAAGTTGTGGCATACATGGGTGCCATGAAC
CATGATACCAACTACAGCTTTCAGGTTCAATGTGGCTTAATTGTGGTGGCCTACAAAGATGGATCACCTG
CCCACCCACATTTCATGGATGCAGAGCTCTGTTCCCAGTACTGGACCAAGTGGCTTCTTCGACTAGAAGA
ATATACGGAAAAGAAAAAGAACCAGAATATTCAGAAACCAGAATATTCAGAA
