>Addgene plasmid #81806 | pDONR223_C20orf72_WT | addgene partial sequence | sequence record 160633 | M13-F20 5'-TGTAAAACGACGGCCAGT-3'
ATAGTGACCTGTTCGTTGCAACAAATTGATGAGCAATGCTTTTTTATAATGCCAACTTTGTACAAAAAAG
TTGGCACCATGAAGATGAAGTTATTTCAGACCATTTGCAGGCAGCTCAGGAGTTCAAAGTTTTCTGTGGA
ATCAGCTGCCCTTGTGGCTTTCTCTACTTCCTCTTACTCATGTGGCCGGAAGAAAAAAGTGAACCCATAT
GAAGAAGTGGACCAAGAAAAATACTCTAATTTAGTTCAGTCTGTCTTGTCATCCAGAGGCGTCGCCCAGA
CCCCGGGATCGGTGGAGGAAGATGCTTTGCTCTGTGGACCCGTGAGCAAGCATAAGCTGCCAAACCAAGG
TGAGGACAGACGAGTGCCACAAAACTGGTTTCCTATCTTCAATCCAGAGAGAAGTGATAAACCAAATGCA
AGTGATCCTTCAGTTCCTTTGAAAATCCCCTTGCAAAGGAATGTGATACCAAGTGTGACCCGAGTCCTTC
AGCAGACCATGACAAAACAACAGGTTTTCTTGTTGGAGAGGTGGAAACAGCGGATGATTCTGGAACTGGG
AGAAGATGGCTTTAAAGAATACACTTCAAACGTCTTTTTACAAGGGAAACGGTTCCACGAAGCCTTGGAA
AGCATACTTTCACCCCAGGAAACCTTAAAAGAGAGAGATGAAAATCTCCTCAAGTCTGGTTACATTGAAA
GTGTCCAGCATATTCTGAAAGATGTCAGTGGAGTGCGAGCTCTTGAAAGTGCTGTTCAACATGAAACCTT
AAACTATATAGGTCTGCTGGACTGTGTGGCTGAGTATCAGGGCAAGCTCTGTGTGATTGATTGGAAGACA
TCAGAGAAACCAAAGCCTTTTATTCAAAGTACATTTGACAACCCACTGCAAGTTGTGGCATACATGGGTG
CCATGAACCATGATACCAACTACAGCTTTCAGGTTCAATGTGGCTTAATTGTGGTGGCCTACAAAGATGG
ATCACCTGCCCACCCACATTT
